Addgene plasmid #198141: pCI_E01_mini-mAgrin-Myc-His-WPRE__LG1-3
Purpose: Express mini-Agrin in mammalian cells
Depositing lab: Jeffrey Miner. Depositing organization: Washington University in Saint Louis.
Backbone
  Vector backbone: pCI
  Backbone manufacturer: Promega
  Vector type: Mammalian Expression
  Selectable markers: Hygromycin
Growth in bacteria
  Bacterial resistance: Ampicillin, 100 μg/mL
  Growth temperature: 37°C
  Growth strain: NEB Stable
  Copy number: High Copy
Gene/Insert
  Gene/Insert name: mini-Agrin
  Species: M. musculus (mouse)
  Entrez Gene: Agrn (a.k.a. Agrin, nmf380)
  Promoter: CMV, beta-globin/IgG chimeric intron
  Tag / fusion protein: TEV-Myc-His (C terminal on insert)
  Cloning method: Unknown
Terms and licenses: Academic/Nonprofit Terms; Industry Terms: Not Available to Industry
How to cite: pCI_E01_mini-mAgrin-Myc-His-WPRE__LG1-3 was a gift from Jeffrey Miner (Addgene plasmid # 198141 ; http://n2t.net/addgene:198141 ; RRID:Addgene_198141)
