[The description below was written by a language model from this plasmid's Addgene catalogue record and pLannotate feature annotations shown in this document.]
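Description:
pCI_E01_mini-mAgrin-Myc-His-WPRE__LG1-3 is a mammalian expression plasmid of about 7.3 kb built on the Promega pCI backbone and designed to produce a miniaturized form of mouse agrin (Agrn) in cultured mammalian cells. It is maintained in E. coli at high copy through a ColE1/pUC-type origin with ampicillin selection (AmpR/β-lactamase). A ColE1-derived cer site is also annotated, which helps keep the plasmid monomeric. For selection of mammalian cells, an SV40 enhancer/early promoter drives the hygromycin phosphotransferase gene (hph), followed by a synthetic poly(A) signal.

The expression cassette uses the human CMV immediate-early enhancer and promoter followed by the β-globin/immunoglobulin chimeric intron, which generally improves mRNA processing and expression. A T7 promoter lies just upstream of the insert. The mini-agrin open reading frame is recorded as mouse. The automated annotation matches part of it to the human agrin C-terminal region, which probably reflects homology rather than a human origin. The "LG1-3" in the name suggests the laminin G-like domains of agrin, but the record does not define the domain composition. The C terminus carries a TEV protease cleavage site followed by five tandem Myc epitopes. The catalogue also lists a His tag, which the feature table does not annotate separately. These tags allow detection, affinity purification and tag removal. A WPRE downstream of the coding sequence enhances transcript stability and expression, and an SV40 poly(A) signal is annotated nearby, though on the opposite strand. Several short fragment hits (SET1, T7 terminator, large T antigen, M13 ori, bom, tnpA) appear to be backbone remnants or incidental matches rather than functional parts.
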