Features (pLannotate 1.2.2; 26 found; start..end, strand, type, name):
     34..317     +  misc_feature   cer region: ColE1-derived recombination site that helps to maintain plasmids as monomers
    510..887     +  enhancer       CMV enhancer: human cytomegalovirus immediate early enhancer
    889..1088    +  promoter       CMV promoter: human cytomegalovirus (CMV) immediate early promoter
   1227..1359    +  intron         chimeric intron: chimera between introns from human β-globin and immunoglobulin heavy chain genes
   1403..1421    +  promoter       T7 promoter: promoter for bacteriophage T7 RNA polymerase
   1546..2427    +  CDS            AGRN (fragment): AGRIN_HUMAN - Also known as AGRIN. Experimental evidence at protein level: Swiss-Prot protein existence level 1. [Agrin C-terminal 22 kDa fragment]: this released fragment is important for agrin signaling and to exert a maximal dendritic filopodia-inducing effect. All 'z' splice variants (z+) of this fragment also show an increase in the number of filopodia. From Homo sapiens (Human).
   2452..2472    +  CDS            TEV site: tobacco etch virus (TEV) protease recognition and cleavage site
   2497..2526    +  CDS            Myc: Myc (human c-Myc proto-oncogene) epitope tag
   2536..2565    +  CDS            Myc: Myc (human c-Myc proto-oncogene) epitope tag
   2575..2604    +  CDS            Myc: Myc (human c-Myc proto-oncogene) epitope tag
   2614..2643    +  CDS            Myc: Myc (human c-Myc proto-oncogene) epitope tag
   2653..2682    +  CDS            Myc: Myc (human c-Myc proto-oncogene) epitope tag
   2764..3352    +  misc_feature   WPRE: woodchuck hepatitis virus posttranscriptional regulatory element
   3397..3446    +  CDS            SET1 (fragment): solubility-enhancement tag derived from T7 phage gene 10B
   3454..3473    +  terminator     T7 terminator (fragment): transcription terminator for bacteriophage T7 RNA polymerase
   3495..3616    -  polyA_signal   SV40 poly(A) signal: SV40 polyadenylation signal
   3639..3707    -  CDS            large T antigen (fragment): large T antigen from SV40 (simian virus 40)
   3712..3744    +  rep_origin     M13 ori (fragment): M13 bacteriophage origin of replication; arrow indicates direction of (+) strand synthesis
   3745..3796    -  misc_feature   bom (fragment): basis of mobility region from pBR322
   3861..4218    +  promoter       SV40 promoter: SV40 enhancer and early promoter
   4249..5271    +  CDS            hph: KHYB_ECOLX - Experimental evidence at protein level: Swiss-Prot protein existence level 1. The aminoglycoside phosphotransferases achieve inactivation of their antibiotic substrates by phosphorylation. Only phosphorylates hygromycin and closely related compounds such as demethyl analogs and destomycin. From Escherichia coli.
   5310..5358    +  polyA_signal   poly(A) signal: synthetic polyadenylation signal
   5379..5471    -  CDS            tnpA (fragment): TN5P_ECOLX - Also known as tnp. Experimental evidence at protein level: Swiss-Prot protein existence level 1. Mediates transposition of transposon Tn5 by a 'cut and paste' mechanism. First, the monomeric transposase binds the 19 bp inverted DNA repeats flanking the transposon. Then, dimerization of the DNA- bound transposase creates a synaptic DNA complex. After nicking of the first DNA strand, excision of the transposon proceeds through a series of intermediates. The transposase then mediates the insertion of the transposon at a new site by strand transfer. The activity of the wild- type tran
   5514..5618    +  promoter       AmpR promoter: bla
   5619..6479    +  CDS            AmpR: β-lactamase; bla; confers resistance to ampicillin, carbenicillin, and related antibiotics
   6637..7225    -  rep_origin     ori: high-copy-number ColE1/pMB1/pBR322/pUC origin of replication
>Addgene plasmid #198141 | pCI_E01_mini-mAgrin-Myc-His-WPRE__LG1-3 | addgene full sequence | sequence record 390123 | Addgene NGS Result
CAAAAAGGATCTTCACCTAGATCCTTTTATAGTCCGGAAATACAGGAACGCACGCTGGATGGCCCTTCGC
TGGGATGGTGAAACCATGAAAAATGGCAGCTTCAGTGGATTAAGTGGGGGTAATGTGGCCTGTACCCTCT
GGTTGCATAGGTATTCATACGGTTAAAATTTATCAGGCGCGATTGCGGCAGTTTTTCGGGTGGTTTGTTG
CCATTTTTACCTGTCTGCTGCCGTGATCGCGCTGAACGCGTTTTAGCGGTGCGTACAATTAAGGGATTAT
GGTAAATCCACTTACTGTCTGCCCTCGTAGCCATCGAGATAAACCGCAGTACTCCGGCCACGATGCGTCC
GGCGTAGAGGATCGAGATCTTCAATATTGGCCATTAGCCATATTATTCATTGGTTATATAGCATAAATCA
ATATTGGCTATTGGCCATTGCATACGTTGTATCTATATCATAATATGTACATTTATATTGGCTCATGTCC
AATATGACCGCCATGTTGGCATTGATTATTGACTAGTTATTAATAGTAATCAATTACGGGGTCATTAGTT
CATAGCCCATATATGGAGTTCCGCGTTACATAACTTACGGTAAATGGCCCGCCTGGCTGACCGCCCAACG
ACCCCCGCCCATTGACGTCAATAATGACGTATGTTCCCATAGTAACGCCAATAGGGACTTTCCATTGACG
TCAATGGGTGGAGTATTTACGGTAAACTGCCCACTTGGCAGTACATCAAGTGTATCATATGCCAAGTCCG
CCCCCTATTGACGTCAATGACGGTAAATGGCCCGCCTGGCATTATGCCCAGTACATGACCTTACGGGACT
TTCCTACTTGGCAGTACATCTACGTATTAGTCATCGCTATTACCATGGTGATGCGGTTTTGGCAGTACAC
CAATGGGCGTGGATAGCGGTTTGACTCACGGGGATTTCCAAGTCTCCACCCCATTGACGTCAATGGGAGT
TTGTTTTGGCACCAAAATCAACGGGACTTTCCAAAATGTCGTAATAACCCCGCCCCGTTGACGCAAATGG
GCGGTAGGCGTGTACGGTGGGAGGTCTATATAAGCAGAGCTGGTTTAGTGAACCGTCAGATCACTAGAAG
CTTTATTGCGGTAGTTTATCACAGTTAAATTGCTAACGCAGTCAGTGCTTCTGACACAACAGTCTCGAAC
TTAAGCTGCAGAAGTTGGTCGTGAGGCACTGGGCAGGTAAGTATCAAGGTTACAAGACAGGTTTAAGGAG
ACCAATAGAAACTGGGCTTGTCGAGACAGAGAAGACTCTTGCGTTTCTGATAGGCACCTATTGGTCTTAC
TGACATCCACTTTGCCTTTCTCTCCACAGGTGTCCACTCCCAGTTCAATTACAGCTCTTAAGGCTAGAGT
ATTAATACGACTCACTATAGGGCTAGCAAAGCGATCGCCGAACTCACCTATCTCCCCAACACCTAATAAC
ATTCAATCACTCTTTCCACTAACCACCTATCTACATCACCACCCACCAGCCGCCACCATGGTCCGCCCGC
GGCTGAGCTTCCCGGCCCCGCTGCTGCCGCTGCTGCTGCTCCTGGCGGCGGCCGCGCCAGCCGTGCCGGG
CGCCAGCGGGACGTGCCCGGAGCGCGCCTTGGAGCGGCGCGAGGAGGAGGCGAACGTGGTGCTCACCGGC
ACAGTGGAGGAGATCCTCAACGTGGACCCGGTGCAGCACACCTACTCCTGCAAGGTTCGAGTGTGGCGGT
ACTTGAAAGGCAAAGATGTGGTGGCCCAAGAGAGCCTGCTGGATGGTGGCAACAAGGTGGTAATTGGTGG
CTTTGGAGACCCCCTCATCTGCGACAACCAGGTGTCCACCGGGGACACTAGAATCTTCTTTGTGAACCCA
GCACCACCCTACCTGTGGCCAGCCCACAAGAATGAGTTGATGCTCAACTCCAGCCTTATGCGGATCACTT
TGCGGAACCTGGAAGAGGTGGAGTTCTGTGTAGAAGACAAACCTGGGATCCACTTCACAGCAGCGCCTTC
TATGCCTCCTGATGTGTGCAGGGGAATGTTATGTGGCTTTGGTGCTGTGTGTGAACCTAGTGTTGAGGAT
CCAGGCCGGGCCTCCTGTGTGTGCAAGAAGAATGTCTGCCCTGCTATGGTAGCTCCTGTGTGTGGCTCAG
ATGCTTCCACCTATAGCAACGAGTGTGAGCTACAGCGTGCACAGTGCAACCAGCAACGGCGCATCCGCCT
ACTCCGCCAAGGGCCATGTGGGTCCCGGGACCCCTGTGCCAATGTGACCGCTAGCACTCCAGGCCCGCAA
CGGCCCCCAAAGTCCTGTGATTCCCAGCCTTGCCTCCACGGAGGTACCTGCCAGGACCTGGATTCTGGCA
AGGGTTTCAGCTGCAGCTGTACTGCAGGCAGGGCTGGCACTGTCTGTGAGAAAGTGCAGCTCCCCACTCT
CGAGGATCTGTACTTTCAGAGCATCGATGGAAGTGGTAAAGCTATGGAGCAAAAGCTCATTTCTGAAGAG
GACTTGAATGAAATGGAGCAAAAGCTCATTTCTGAAGAGGACTTGAATGAAATGGAGCAAAAGCTCATTT
CTGAAGAGGACTTGAATGAAATGGAGCAAAAGCTCATTTCTGAAGAGGACTTGAATGAAATGGAGCAAAA
GCTCATTTCTGAAGAGGACTTGAATGAAATGGAGAGCTTGGGCGACCTCCATCATCACCATCACCACTAG
GGGATATCAGCTGAATTCTAGAAATTCATCGACAATCAACCTCTGGATTACAAAATTTGTGAAAGATTGA
CTGGTATTCTTAACTATGTTGCTCCTTTTACGCTATGTGGATACGCTGCTTTAATGCCTTTGTATCATGC
TATTGCTTCCCGTATGGCTTTCATTTTCTCCTCCTTGTATAAATCCTGGTTGCTGTCTCTTTATGAGGAG
TTGTGGCCCGTTGTCAGGCAACGTGGCGTGGTGTGCACTGTGTTTGCTGACGCAACCCCCACTGGTTGGG
GCATTGCCACCACCTGTCAGCTCCTTTCCGGGACTTTCGCTTTCCCCCTCCCTATTGCCACGGCGGAACT
CATCGCCGCCTGCCTTGCCCGCTGCTGGACAGGGGCTCGGCTGTTGGGCACTGACAATTCCGTGGTGTTG
TCGGGGAAGCTGACGTCCTTTCCATGGCTGCTCGCCTGTGTTGCCACCTGGATTCTGCGCGGGACGTCCT
TCTGCTACGTCCCTTCGGCCCTCAATCCAGCGGACCTTCCTTCCCGCGGCCTGCTGCCGGCTCTGCGGCC
TCTTCCGCGTCTTCGCCTTCGCCCTCAGACGAGTCGGATCTCCCTTTGGGCCGCCTCCCCGCCCAGGTTC
CTTGGGCCGCGACTCTAGGGCATGCAAGCTGATCCGGCTGCTAACAAAGCCCGAAAGGAAGCTGAGTTGG
CTGCTGCCACCGCTGAGCAATAACTAGCATAACCCCTTGGGGCGGCCGCTTCGAGCAGACATGATAAGAT
ACATTGATGAGTTTGGACAAACCACAACTAGAATGCAGTGAAAAAAATGCTTTATTTGTGAAATTTGTGA
TGCTATTGCTTTATTTGTAACCATTATAAGCTGCAATAAACAAGTTAACAACAACAATTGCATTCATTTT
ATGTTTCAGGTTCAGGGGGAGATGTGGGAGGTTTTTTTAAGCAAGTAAAACCTCTACAAATGTGGTAAAA
TCGAATTTTAACAAAATATTAACGCTTACAATTTCCTGATGCGGTATTTTCTCCTTACGCATCTGTGCGG
TATTTCACACCGCATACGCGGATCTGCGCAGCACCATGGCCTGAAATAACCTCTGAAAGAGGAACTTGGT
TAGGTACCTTCTGAGGCGGAAAGAACCAGCTGTGGAATGTGTGTCAGTTAGGGTGTGGAAAGTCCCCAGG
CTCCCCAGCAGGCAGAAGTATGCAAAGCATGCATCTCAATTAGTCAGCAACCAGGTGTGGAAAGTCCCCA
GGCTCCCCAGCAGGCAGAAGTATGCAAAGCATGCATCTCAATTAGTCAGCAACCATAGTCCCGCCCCTAA
CTCCGCCCATCCCGCCCCTAACTCCGCCCAGTTCCGCCCATTCTCCGCCCCATGGCTGACTAATTTTTTT
TATTTATGCAGAGGCCGAGGCCGCCTCGGCCTCTGAGCTATTCCAGAAGTAGTGAGGAGGCTTTTTTGGA
GGCCTAGGCTTTTGCAAAAAGCTCGATTCTTCTGACACTAGCGCCACCATGAAGAAGCCCGAACTCACCG
CTACCAGCGTTGAAAAATTTCTCATCGAGAAGTTCGACAGTGTGAGCGACCTGATGCAGTTGTCGGAGGG
CGAAGAGAGCCGAGCCTTCAGCTTCGATGTCGGCGGACGCGGCTATGTACTGCGGGTGAATAGCTGCGCT
GATGGCTTCTACAAAGACCGCTACGTGTACCGCCACTTCGCCAGCGCTGCACTACCCATCCCCGAAGTGT
TGGACATCGGCGAGTTCAGCGAGAGCCTGACATACTGCATCAGTAGACGCGCCCAAGGCGTTACTCTCCA
AGACCTCCCCGAAACAGAGCTGCCTGCTGTGTTACAGCCTGTCGCCGAAGCTATGGATGCTATTGCCGCC
GCCGACCTCAGTCAAACCAGCGGCTTCGGCCCATTCGGGCCCCAAGGCATCGGCCAGTACACAACCTGGC
GGGATTTCATTTGCGCCATTGCTGATCCCCATGTCTACCACTGGCAGACCGTGATGGACGACACCGTGTC
CGCCAGCGTAGCTCAAGCCCTGGACGAACTGATGCTGTGGGCCGAAGACTGTCCCGAGGTGCGCCACCTC
GTCCATGCCGACTTCGGCAGCAACAACGTCCTGACCGACAACGGCCGCATCACCGCCGTAATCGACTGGT
CCGAAGCTATGTTCGGGGACAGTCAGTACGAGGTGGCCAACATCTTCTTCTGGCGGCCCTGGCTGGCTTG
CATGGAGCAGCAGACTCGCTACTTCGAGCGCCGGCATCCCGAGCTGGCCGGCAGCCCTCGTCTGCGAGCC
TACATGCTGCGCATCGGCCTGGATCAGCTCTACCAGAGCCTCGTGGACGGCAACTTCGACGATGCTGCCT
GGGCTCAAGGCCGCTGCGATGCCATCGTCCGCAGCGGGGCCGGCACCGTCGGTCGCACACAAATCGCTCG
CCGGAGCGCAGCCGTATGGACCGACGGCTGCGTCGAGGTGCTGGCCGACAGCGGCAACCGCCGGCCCAGT
ACACGACCGCGCGCTAAGGAGGTAGGTCGAGTTTAGACTCTAGCCATCACGATGGCCGCAATAAAATATC
TTTATTTTCATTACATCTGTGTGTTGGTTTTTTGTGTGAATCGATAGCGATAAGGATCCTCTTTGCGCTT
GCGTTTTCCCTTGTCCAGATAGCCCAGTAGCTGACATTCATCCGGGGTCAGCACCGTTTCTGCGGACTGG
CTTTCTACGTAATGGTTTCTTAGACGTCAGGTGGCACTTTTCGGGGAAATGTGCGCGGAACCCCTATTTG
TTTATTTTTCTAAATACATTCAAATATGTATCCGCTCATGAGACAATAACCCTGATAAATGCTTCAATAA
TATTGAAAAAGGAAGAGTATGAGTATTCAACATTTCCGTGTCGCCCTTATTCCCTTTTTTGCGGCATTTT
GCCTTCCTGTTTTTGCTCACCCAGAAACGCTGGTGAAAGTAAAAGATGCTGAAGATCAGTTGGGTGCACG
AGTGGGTTACATCGAACTGGATCTCAACAGCGGTAAGATCCTTGAGAGTTTTCGCCCCGAAGAACGTTTT
CCAATGATGAGCACTTTCAAAGTTCTGCTATGTGGCGCGGTATTATCCCGTATTGACGCCGGGCAAGAGC
AACTCGGTCGCCGCATACACTATTCTCAGAATGACTTGGTTGAGTACTCACCAGTCACAGAAAAGCATCT
TACGGATGGCATGACAGTAAGAGAATTATGCAGTGCTGCCATAACCATGAGTGATAACACTGCGGCCAAC
TTACTTCTGACAACTATCGGAGGACCGAAGGAGCTAACCGCTTTTTTGCACAACATGGGGGATCATGTAA
CTCGCCTTGATCGTTGGGAACCGGAGCTGAATGAAGCCATACCAAACGACGAGCGTGACACCACGATGCC
TGTAGCAATGGCAACAACGTTGCGCAAACTATTAACTGGCGAACTACTTACTCTAGCTTCCCGGCAACAA
TTAATAGACTGGATGGAGGCGGATAAAGTTGCAGGACCACTTCTGCGCTCGGCCCTTCCGGCTGGCTGGT
TTATTGCTGATAAATCTGGAGCCGGTGAGCGTGGGTCTCGCGGTATCATTGCAGCACTGGGGCCAGATGG
TAAGCCCTCCCGTATCGTAGTTATCTACACGACGGGGAGTCAGGCAACTATGGATGAACGAAATAGACAG
ATCGCTGAGATAGGTGCCTCACTGATTAAGCATTGGTAATTCGAAATGACCGACCAAGCGACGCCCAACC
GGTATCAGCTCACTCAAAGGCGGTAATACGGTTATCCACAGAATCAGGGGATAACGCAGGAAAGAACATG
TGAGCAAAAGGCCAGCAAAAGGCCAGGAACCGTAAAAAGGCCGCGTTGCTGGCGTTTTTCCATAGGCTCC
GCCCCCCTGACGAGCATCACAAAAATCGACGCTCAAGTCAGAGGTGGCGAAACCCGACAGGACTATAAAG
ATACCAGGCGTTTCCCCCTGGAAGCTCCCTCGTGCGCTCTCCTGTTCCGACCCTGCCGCTTACCGGATAC
CTGTCCGCCTTTCTCCCTTCGGGAAGCGTGGCGCTTTCTCATAGCTCACGCTGTAGGTATCTCAGTTCGG
TGTAGGTCGTTCGCTCCAAGCTGGGCTGTGTGCACGAACCCCCCGTTCAGCCCGACCGCTGCGCCTTATC
CGGTAACTATCGTCTTGAGTCCAACCCGGTAAGACACGACTTATCGCCACTGGCAGCAGCCACTGGTAAC
AGGATTAGCAGAGCGAGGTATGTAGGCGGTGCTACAGAGTTCTTGAAGTGGTGGCCTAACTACGGCTACA
CTAGAAGGACAGTATTTGGTATCTGCGCTCTGCTGAAGCCAGTTACCTTCGGAAAAAGAGTTGGTAGCTC
TTGATCCGGCAAACAAACCACCGCTGGTAGCGGTGGTTTTTTTGTTTGCAAGCAGCAGATTACGCGCAGA
AAAAAAGGATTTCAAGAAGATCCTTTGATCTTTTCTACGGGGTCTGACGCTCAGTGGAACGAAAACTCAC
GTTAAGGGATTTTGGTCATGAGATTAT
